Addgene plasmid #120302: AAV CMV-driven AcrIIC1-2xmiR-122 target sites
Purpose: AAV vector for expression of AcrIIC1 with two miR-122 binding sites
Depositing lab: Dominik Niopek. Depositing organization: Universitaet Heidelberg. Publication: Cell-specific CRISPR-Cas9 activation by microRNA-dependent expression of anti-CRISPR proteins. Hoffmann MD, Aschenbrenner S, Grosse S, Rapti K, Domenger C, Fakhiri J, Mastel M, Borner K, Eils R, Grimm D, Niopek D. Nucleic Acids Res. 2019 Apr 15. pii: 5458120. doi: 10.1093/nar/gkz271. PubMed 30982889.
Backbone
  Vector backbone: scAAV
  Vector type: Mammalian Expression, AAV, CRISPR
Growth in bacteria
  Bacterial resistance: Ampicillin, 100 μg/mL
  Growth temperature: 37°C
  Growth strain: NEB Stable
  Copy number: Unknown
Gene/Insert
  Gene/Insert name: AcrIIC1-2xmiR-122 binding sites (alt name: U6 scaffold)
  Cloning method: Restriction Enzyme; 5′ cloning site Unknown (unknown if destroyed); 3′ cloning site Unknown (unknown if destroyed)
Terms and licenses: Academic/Nonprofit Terms; Industry Terms: Not Available to Industry
Depositor comments: Please visit https://www.biorxiv.org/content/10.1101/480384v1 for BioRxiv preprint
How to cite: AAV CMV-driven AcrIIC1-2xmiR-122 target sites was a gift from Dominik Niopek (Addgene plasmid # 120302 ; http://n2t.net/addgene:120302 ; RRID:Addgene_120302)
