[The description below was written by a language model from this plasmid's Addgene catalogue record and pLannotate feature annotations shown in this document.]
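Description:
AAV CMV-driven AcrIIC1-2xmiR-122 target sites is a 5.1 kb transfer plasmid on a self-complementary AAV (scAAV) backbone, intended for mammalian expression and for packaging into recombinant AAV particles. It is propagated in E. coli through a high-copy ColE1/pUC-type origin with ampicillin selection (AmpR under its own bla promoter). It also retains phagemid-derived remnants, including an f1 origin, lacZα and lacI fragments, the lac promoter/operator, and T7 and T3 promoters. The annotation tool detected only one AAV2 ITR fragment, downstream of the expression cassette. A second ITR, which in scAAV designs is typically an altered one, is not annotated, possibly because it falls in the unannotated region between the T3 promoter and the end of the record.

The main payload is a CMV enhancer/promoter cassette terminated by the bGH polyadenylation signal. The AcrIIC1 coding sequence and the two miR-122 binding sites are not annotated individually, but the unannotated gap between the promoter region and the poly(A) signal is where they would be expected to lie. AcrIIC1 is an anti-CRISPR protein that inhibits type II-C Cas9 orthologues. Placing miR-122 target sites in its transcript means that cells rich in this liver-enriched microRNA should silence the inhibitor, while other cells keep expressing it. Cas9 activity is thereby released selectively in miR-122-positive cells, matching the stated aim of microRNA-dependent, cell-specific CRISPR activation. Upstream sits a human U6 promoter followed by a guide RNA scaffold, annotated as an S. pyogenes tracrRNA fragment. The record lists it only as "U6 scaffold" and names no targeting spacer. The short HIV-1 LTR hit next to the CMV promoter is probably an annotation artefact.
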