Features (pLannotate 1.2.2; 19 found; start..end, strand, type, name):
      1..241     +  promoter       U6 promoter: RNA polymerase III promoter for human U6 snRNA
    287..354     +  misc_RNA       tracrRNA (fragment): trans-activating CRISPR RNA for the Streptococcus pyogenes CRISPR/Cas9 system
    370..749     +  enhancer       CMV enhancer: human cytomegalovirus immediate early enhancer
    750..953     +  promoter       CMV promoter: human cytomegalovirus (CMV) immediate early promoter
    949..982     +  LTR            5' LTR (truncated) (fragment): truncated 5' long terminal repeat (LTR) from HIV-1
    998..1016    +  promoter       T7 promoter: promoter for bacteriophage T7 RNA polymerase
   1446..1670    +  polyA_signal   bGH poly(A) signal: bovine growth hormone polyadenylation signal
   1690..1819    +  repeat_region  AAV2 ITR (fragment): inverted terminal repeat of adeno-associated virus serotype 2 inverted
   1876..1894    -  promoter       T7 promoter: promoter for bacteriophage T7 RNA polymerase
   1902..2057    +  CDS            lacZα (fragment): LacZα fragment of β-galactosidase; lacZ fragment
   2088..2516    -  rep_origin     f1 ori (sequence partly withheld): f1 bacteriophage origin of replication; arrow indicates direction of (+) strand synthesis
   2543..2647    +  promoter       AmpR promoter: bla
   2648..3508    +  CDS            AmpR: β-lactamase; bla; confers resistance to ampicillin, carbenicillin, and related antibiotics
   3679..4267    +  rep_origin     ori: high-copy-number ColE1/pMB1/pBR322/pUC origin of replication
   4450..4542    +  CDS            lacI (fragment): lac repressor; lacI; The lac repressor binds to the lac operator to inhibit transcription in E. coli. This inhibition can be relieved by adding lactose or isopropyl-β-D-thiogalactopyranoside (IPTG).
   4555..4576    +  protein_bind   CAP binding site: CAP binding activates transcription in the presence of cAMP. E. coli catabolite activator protein
   4591..4621    +  promoter       lac promoter: promoter for the E. coli lac operon
   4629..4645    +  protein_bind   lac operator: The lac repressor binds to the lac operator to inhibit transcription in E. coli. This inhibition can be relieved by adding lactose or isopropyl-β-D-thiogalactopyranoside (IPTG). lac repressor encoded by lacI
   4690..4708    +  promoter       T3 promoter: promoter for bacteriophage T3 RNA polymerase
>Addgene plasmid #120302 | AAV CMV-driven AcrIIC1-2xmiR-122 target sites | addgene full sequence | sequence record 233691 | Addgene NGS Result
GAGGGCCTATTTCCCATGATTCCTTCATATTTGCATATACGATACAAGGCTGTTAGAGAGATAATTAGAA
TTAATTTGACTGTAAACACAAAGATATTAGTACAAAATACGTGACGTAGAAAGTAATAATTTCTTGGGTA
GTTTGCAGTTTTAAAATTATGTTTTAAAATGGACTATCATATGCTTACCGTAACTTGAAAGTATTTCGAT
TTCTTGGCTTTATATATCTTGTGGAAAGGACGAAACACCGAGTCTTCGAGGAAGACAGGTTTAAGAGCTA
TGCTGGAAACAGCATAGCAAGTTTAAATAAGGCTAGTCCGTTATCAACTTGAAAAAGTGGCACCGAGTCG
GTGCTTTTTTTGCGGCCGCGACATTGATTATTGACTAGTTATTAATAGTAATCAATTACGGGGTCATTAG
TTCATAGCCCATATATGGAGTTCCGCGTTACATAACTTACGGTAAATGGCCCGCCTGGCTGACCGCCCAA
CGACCCCCGCCCATTGACGTCAATAATGACGTATGTTCCCATAGTAACGCCAATAGGGACTTTCCATTGA
CGTCAATGGGTGGAGTATTTACGGTAAACTGCCCACTTGGCAGTACATCAAGTGTATCATATGCCAAGTA
CGCCCCCTATTGACGTCAATGACGGTAAATGGCCCGCCTGGCATTATGCCCAGTACATGACCTTATGGGA
CTTTCCTACTTGGCAGTACATCTACGTATTAGTCATCGCTATTACCATGGTGATGCGGTTTTGGCAGTAC
ATCAATGGGCGTGGATAGCGGTTTGACTCACGGGGATTTCCAAGTCTCCACCCCATTGACGTCAATGGGA
GTTTGTTTTGGCACCAAAATCAACGGGACTTTCCAAAATGTCGTAACAACTCCGCCCCATTGACGCAAAT
GGGCGGTAGGCGTGTACGGTGGGAGGTCTATATAAGCAGAGCTCTCTGGCTAACTAGAGAACCCACTGCT
TACTGGCTTATCGAAATTAATACGACTCACTATAGGGAGACCCAAGCTGGCTAGCGCCACCATGGCAAAT
AAAACGTACAAGATAGGCAAAAACGCTGGGTACGATGGGTGTGGTCTGTGCCTCGCTGCGATCAGCGAGA
ATGAGGCTATCAAGGTCAAATACTTGCGCGACATCTGCCCGGACTACGATGGCGACGACAAAGCTGAAGA
TTGGTTGAGGTGGGGGACGGATTCTCGCGTTAAGGCCGCTGCGCTTGAAATGGAGCAATATGCCTACACA
TCCGTCGGTATGGCGTCCTGTTGGGAGTTCGTTGAGTTGTGACTCGAGCGGCCGCCACTGTGCTGGATAT
CTGCAGAATTCAAACACCATTGTCACACTCCATTATATCAAACACCATTGTCACACTCCATTAATTAGAG
ACGAGCTCGTCTCTAGCTTAAGTTTAAACCGCTGATCAGCCTCGACTGTGCCTTCTAGTTGCCAGCCATC
TGTTGTTTGCCCCTCCCCCGTGCCTTCCTTGACCCTGGAAGGTGCCACTCCCACTGTCCTTTCCTAATAA
AATGAGGAAATTGCATCGCATTGTCTGAGTAGGTGTCATTCTATTCTGGGGGGTGGGGTGGGGCAGGACA
GCAAGGGGGAGGATTGGGAAGACAATAGCAGGCATGCTGGGGATGCGGTGGGCTCTATGGGTCGACGATA
TCAGATCTGAGGAACCCCTAGTGATGGAGTTGGCCACTCCCTCTCTGCGCGCTCGCTCGCTCACTGAGGC
CGGGCGACCAAAGGTCGCCCGACGCCCGGGCTTTGCCCGGGCGGCCTCAGTGAGCGAGCGAGCGCGCAGA
GAGGGAGTGGCCSCCMCCCCCCCCCCCCCCTGCATTCTAGAGAGCTCCAATTCGCCCTATAGTGAGTCGT
ATTACGCGCGCTCACTGGCCGTCGTTTTACAACGTCGTGACTGGGAAAACCCTGGCGTTACCCAACTTAA
TCGCCTTGCAGCACATCCCCCTTTCGCCAGCTGGCGTAATAGCGAAGAGGCCCGCACCGATCGCCCTTCC
CAACAGTTGCGCAGCCTGAATGGCGAATGGAAATTGTAAGCGTTAATATTTTGTTAAAATTCGCGTTAAA
TTTTTGTTAAATCAGCTCATTTTTTAACCAATAGGCCGAAATCGGCAAAATCCCTTATAAATCAAAAGAA
TAGACCGAGATAGGGT
[37 nt withheld, positions 2187-2223]
AAAGAACGTGGACTCCAACGTCAAAGG
[49 nt withheld, positions 2251-2299]
T
[91 nt withheld, positions 2301-2391]
G
[124 nt withheld, positions 2393-2516]
CAGGTGGCACTTTTCGGGGAAATGTGCGCGGAACCCCTATTTGTTTATTTTTCTAAATACATTCAAATAT
GTATCCGCTCATGAGACAATAACCCTGATAAATGCTTCAATAATATTGAAAAAGGAAGAGTATGAGTATT
CAACATTTCCGTGTCGCCCTTATTCCCTTTTTTGCGGCATTTTGCCTTCCTGTTTTTGCTCACCCAGAAA
CGCTGGTGAAAGTAAAAGATGCTGAAGATCAGTTGGGTGCACGAGTGGGTTACATCGAACTGGATCTCAA
CAGCGGTAAGATCCTTGAGAGTTTTCGCCCCGAAGAACGTTTTCCAATGATGAGCACTTTTAAAGTTCTG
CTATGTGGCGCGGTATTATCCCGTATTGACGCCGGGCAAGAGCAACTCGGTCGCCGCATACACTATTCTC
AGAATGACTTGGTTGAGTACTCACCAGTCACAGAAAAGCATCTTACGGATGGCATGACAGTAAGAGAATT
ATGCAGTGCTGCCATAACCATGAGTGATAACACTGCGGCCAACTTACTTCTGACAACGATCGGAGGACCG
AAGGAGCTAACCGCTTTTTTGCACAACATGGGGGATCATGTAACTCGCCTTGATCGTTGGGAACCGGAGC
TGAATGAAGCCATACCAAACGACGAGCGTGACACCACGATGCCTGTAGCAATGGCAACAACGTTGCGCAA
ACTATTAACTGGCGAACTACTTACTCTAGCTTCCCGGCAACAATTAATAGACTGGATGGAGGCGGATAAA
GTTGCAGGACCACTTCTGCGCTCGGCCCTTCCGGCTGGCTGGTTTATTGCTGATAAATCTGGAGCCGGTG
AGCGTGGGTCTCGCGGTATCATTGCAGCACTGGGGCCAGATGGTAAGCCCTCCCGTATCGTAGTTATCTA
CACGACGGGGAGTCAGGCAACTATGGATGAACGAAATAGACAGATCGCTGAGATAGGTGCCTCACTGATT
AAGCATTGGTAACTGTCAGACCAAGTTTACTCATATATACTTTAGATTGATTTAAAACTTCATTTTTAAT
TTAAAAGGATCTAGGTGAAGATCCTTTTTGATAATCTCATGACCAAAATCCCTTAACGTGAGTTTTCGTT
CCACTGAGCGTCAGACCCCGTAGAAAAGATCAAAGGATCTTCTTGAGATCCTTTTTTTCTGCGCGTAATC
TGCTGCTTGCAAACAAAAAAACCACCGCTACCAGCGGTGGTTTGTTTGCCGGATCAAGAGCTACCAACTC
TTTTTCCGAAGGTAACTGGCTTCAGCAGAGCGCAGATACCAAATACTGTTCTTCTAGTGTAGCCGTAGTT
AGGCCACCACTTCAAGAACTCTGTAGCACCGCCTACATACCTCGCTCTGCTAATCCTGTTACCAGTGGCT
GCTGCCAGTGGCGATAAGTCGTGTCTTACCGGGTTGGACTCAAGACGATAGTTACCGGATAAGGCGCAGC
GGTCGGGCTGAACGGGGGGTTCGTGCACACAGCCCAGCTTGGAGCGAACGACCTACACCGAACTGAGATA
CCTACAGCGTGAGCTATGAGAAAGCGCCACGCTTCCCGAAGGGAGAAAGGCGGACAGGTATCCGGTAAGC
GGCAGGGTCGGAACAGGAGAGCGCACGAGGGAGCTTCCAGGGGGAAACGCCTGGTATCTTTATAGTCCTG
TCGGGTTTCGCCACCTCTGACTTGAGCGTCGATTTTTGTGATGCTCGTCAGGGGGGCGGAGCCTATGGAA
AAACGCCAGCAACGCGGCCTTTTTACGGTTCCTGGCCTTTTGCTGGCCTTTTGCTCACATGTTCTTTCCT
GCGTTATCCCCTGATTCTGTGGATAACCGTATTACCGCCTTTGAGTGAGCTGATACCGCTCGCCGCAGCC
GAACGACCGAGCGCAGCGAGTCAGTGAGCGAGGAAGCGGAAGAGCGCCCAATACGCAAACCGCCTCTCCC
CGCGCGTTGGCCGATTCATTAATGCAGCTGGCACGACAGGTTTCCCGACTGGAAAGCGGGCAGTGAGCGC
AACGCAATTAATGTGAGTTAGCTCACTCATTAGGCACCCCAGGCTTTACACTTTATGCTTCCGGCTCGTA
TGTTGTGTGGAATTGTGAGCGGATAACAATTTCACACAGGAAACAGCTATGACCATGATTACGCCAAGCG
CGCAATTAACCCTCACTAAAGGGAACAAAAGCTGGGTACCACTAGTATGCATCCTGCAGGACGCGTCCTA
CCCACTCCCTCTATGCGCGCTCGCTCACTCACTCGGCCCTGGAGACCTTTGGTCTCCAGGGCCGAGTGAG
TGAGCGAGCGCGCATAGAGGGAGTGGGTACCTCCATCATCTGGTTTCCCAGATCTGATATCGGCGCGCCC
GAGTCCAACACCCGTGGGAATCCCATGGGCACCATGGCCCCTCGCTCCAAAAATGCTTTCGCGTCGCGCA
GACACTGCTCGGTAGTTTCGGGGATCAGCGTTTGAGTAAGAGCCCGCGTCTGAACCCTCCGCGCCGCCCC
GGCCCCAGTGGAAAGACGCGCAGGCAAAACGCACCACGTGACGGAGCGTGACCGCGCGCCGAGCGCGCGC
CAAGGTCGGGCAGGAA
